Addgene plasmid #54442: LI E-F 35S term c1
Depositing lab: Martin Parniske. Depositing organization: Ludwig-Maximilians-Universitaet Muenchen (LMU). Publication: A modular plasmid assembly kit for multigene expression, gene silencing and silencing rescue in plants. Binder A, Lambert J, Morbitzer R, Popp C, Ott T, Lahaye T, Parniske M. PLoS One. 2014 Feb 13;9(2):e88218. doi: 10.1371/journal.pone.0088218. eCollection 2014. PubMed 24551083.
Backbone
  Vector backbone: pUC57(Gent)
  Backbone manufacturer: Parniske lab
  Vector type: cloning vector
Growth in bacteria
  Bacterial resistance: Gentamicin, 10 μg/mL
  Growth temperature: 37°C
  Growth strain: DH5alpha
  Copy number: High Copy
Gene/Insert
  Gene/Insert name: Terminator of Cauliflower mosaic virus CaMV
  Cloning method: Unknown
  Sequencing primers: 5′ M13-F20; 3′ M13Rev
Terms and licenses: Academic/Nonprofit Terms; Industry Terms: Not Available to Industry
How to cite: LI E-F 35S term c1 was a gift from Martin Parniske (Addgene plasmid # 54442 ; http://n2t.net/addgene:54442 ; RRID:Addgene_54442)
