[The description below was written by a language model from this plasmid's Addgene catalogue record and pLannotate feature annotations shown in this document.]
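Description:
LI E-F 35S term c1 is a small (about 2.7 kb) bacterial cloning vector that carries a single plant regulatory part, the terminator of Cauliflower mosaic virus (CaMV). It comes from a modular plasmid assembly kit developed for multigene expression, gene silencing and silencing rescue in plants. The name suggests a level I ("LI") module occupying the E-F position of that assembly scheme, although the record does not spell out the naming convention, the flanking restriction sites or overhangs, or the cloning method used to build it.

The backbone is pUC57(Gent), a pUC57 derivative made in the depositing laboratory. It replicates in E. coli at high copy number from a ColE1/pMB1-type pUC origin. Selection is with gentamicin, conferred by the aacC1 aminoglycoside acetyltransferase gene, which spans the numbering origin of the sequence and lies next to a class 1 integron Pc promoter that presumably drives it.

The insert is annotated as a roughly 160 bp fragment of the CaMV polyadenylation signal. It sits in the former lacZα cloning region, downstream of the CAP binding site, lac promoter and lac operator, and upstream of a residual lacZα fragment. Short remnants of lacI, bom and rop are leftovers of the pUC/pBR322 lineage and are not expected to be functional. M13 forward and reverse primer sites flank the insert for sequence verification.

The plasmid contains no promoter, coding sequence or plant selection marker for use in plants, so it is not an expression vector in its own right. It serves as a donor of a transcription termination and polyadenylation element, to be combined with promoter, gene and tag modules into complete plant transcription units in higher-level assemblies.
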