Features (pLannotate 1.2.2; 11 found; start..end, strand, type, name):
    707..735     -  promoter       Pc promoter: intI1 (promoter lies within the coding sequence); class 1 integron promoter
    850..1438    +  rep_origin     ori: high-copy-number ColE1/pMB1/pBR322/pUC origin of replication
   1621..1713    +  CDS            lacI (fragment): lac repressor; lacI; The lac repressor binds to the lac operator to inhibit transcription in E. coli. This inhibition can be relieved by adding lactose or isopropyl-β-D-thiogalactopyranoside (IPTG).
   1726..1747    +  protein_bind   CAP binding site: CAP binding activates transcription in the presence of cAMP. E. coli catabolite activator protein
   1762..1792    +  promoter       lac promoter: promoter for the E. coli lac operon
   1800..1816    +  protein_bind   lac operator: The lac repressor binds to the lac operator to inhibit transcription in E. coli. This inhibition can be relieved by adding lactose or isopropyl-β-D-thiogalactopyranoside (IPTG). lac repressor encoded by lacI
   1999..2158    +  polyA_signal   CaMV poly(A) signal (fragment): cauliflower mosaic virus polyadenylation signal
   2206..2363    +  CDS            lacZα (fragment): LacZα fragment of β-galactosidase; lacZ fragment
   2369..2468    -  misc_feature   bom (fragment): basis of mobility region from pBR322
   2570..2605    -  CDS            rop (fragment): Rop protein, which maintains plasmids at low copy number; rop
   2722..518     -  CDS            aacC1 (across the origin): AACC1_PSEAI - Experimental evidence at protein level: Swiss-Prot protein existence level 1. Responsible for gentamicin resistance and has a limited substrate range. From Pseudomonas aeruginosa.
>Addgene plasmid #54442 | LI E-F 35S term c1 | depositor full sequence | sequence record 84660 | Full Sequence
GGGTCGATATCAAAGTGCATCACTTCTTCCCGTATGCCCAACTTTGTATAGAGAGCCACTGCGGGATCGT
CACCGTAATCTGCTTGCACGTAGATCACATAAGCACCAAGCGCGTTGGCCTCATGCTTGAGGAGATTGAT
GAGCGCGGTGGCAATGCCCTGCCTCCGGTGCTCGCCGGAGACTGCGAGATCATAGATATAGATCTCACTA
CGCGGCTGCTCAAACCTGGGCAGAACGTAAGCCGCGAGAGCGCCAACAACCGCTTCTTGGTCGAAGGCAG
CAAGCGCGATGAATGTCTTACTACGGAGCAAGTTCCCGAGGTAATCGGAGTCCGGCTGATGTTGGGAGTA
GGTGGCTACGTCGCCGAACTCACGACCGAAAAGATCAAGAGCAGCCCGCATGGATTTGACTTGGTCAGGG
CCGAGCCTACATGTGCGAATGATGCCCATACTTGAGCCACCTAACTTTGTTTTAGGGCGACTGCCCTGCT
GCGTAACATCGTTGCTGCTGCGTAACATCGTTGCTGCTCCATAACATCAAACATCGACCCACGGCGTAAC
GCGCTTGCTGCTTGGATGCCCGAGGCATAGACTGTACAAAAAAACAGTCATAACAAGCCATGAAAACCGC
CACTGCGCCGTTACCACCGCTGCGTTCGGTCAAGGTTCTGGACCAGTTGCGTGAGCGCATACGCTACTTG
CATTACAGTTTACGAACCGAACAGGCTTATGTCAACTGGGTTCGTGCCTTCATCCGTTTCCACGGTGTGC
GCCTCATGACCAAAATCCCTTAACGTGAGTTTTCGTTCCACTGAGCGTCAGACCCCGTAGAAAAGATCAA
AGGATCTTCTTGAGATCCTTTTTTTCTGCGCGTAATCTGCTGCTTGCAAACAAAAAAACCACCGCTACCA
GCGGTGGTTTGTTTGCCGGATCAAGAGCTACCAACTCTTTTTCCGAAGGTAACTGGCTTCAGCAGAGCGC
AGATACCAAATACTGTTCTTCTAGTGTAGCCGTAGTTAGGCCACCACTTCAAGAACTCTGTAGCACCGCC
TACATACCTCGCTCTGCTAATCCTGTTACCAGTGGCTGCTGCCAGTGGCGATAAGTCGTGTCTTACCGGG
TTGGACTCAAGACGATAGTTACCGGATAAGGCGCAGCGGTCGGGCTGAACGGGGGGTTCGTGCACACAGC
CCAGCTTGGAGCGAACGACCTACACCGAACTGAGATACCTACAGCGTGAGCTATGAGAAAGCGCCACGCT
TCCCGAAGGGAGAAAGGCGGACAGGTATCCGGTAAGCGGCAGGGTCGGAACAGGAGAGCGCACGAGGGAG
CTTCCAGGGGGAAACGCCTGGTATCTTTATAGTCCTGTCGGGTTTCGCCACCTCTGACTTGAGCGTCGAT
TTTTGTGATGCTCGTCAGGGGGGCGGAGCCTATGGAAAAACGCCAGCAACGCGGCCTTTTTACGGTTCCT
GGCCTTTTGCTGGCCTTTTGCTCACATGTTCTTTCCTGCGTTATCCCCTGATTCTGTGGATAACCGTATT
ACCGCCTTTGAGTGAGCTGATACCGCTCGCCGCAGCCGAACGACCGAGCGCAGCGAGTCAGTGAGCGAGG
AAGCGGAAGAGCGCCCAATACGCAAACCGCCTCTCCCCGCGCGTTGGCCGATTCATTAATGCAGCTGGCA
CGACAGGTTTCCCGACTGGAAAGCGGGCAGTGAGCGCAACGCAATTAATGTGAGTTAGCTCACTCATTAG
GCACCCCAGGCTTTACACTTTATGCTTCCGGCTCGTATGTTGTGTGGAATTGTGAGCGGATAACAATTTC
ACACAGGAAACAGCTATGACCATGATTACGCCAAGCTTGCATGCAGGCCTCTGCAGTCGACGGGCCCGGG
ATCCGATATCTAGATGCATTCGATGAAGACTTTACGGGTCTCAAATCCGGCCATGCTAGAGTCCGCAAAA
ATCACCAGTCTCTCTCTACAAATCTATCTCTCTCTATTTTTCTCCAGAATAATGTGTGAGTAGTTCCCAG
ATAAGGGAATTAGGGTTCTTATAGGGTTTCGCTCATGTGTTGAGCATATAAGAAACCCTTAGTATGTATT
TGTATTTGTAAAATACTTCTATCAATAAAATTTCTAATTCCTAAAACCAAAATCCAGTGACCTTGAGTGA
GACCTCTGAAGTCTTCATCGAGGTACCGAGCTCGAATTCACTGGCCGTCGTTTTACAACGTCGTGACTGG
GAAAACCCTGGCGTTACCCAACTTAATCGCCTTGCAGCACATCCCCCTTTCGCCAGCTGGCGTAATAGCG
AAGAGGCCCGCACCGATCGCCCTTCCCAACAGTTGCGCAGCCTGAATGGCGAATGGCGCCTGATGCGGTA
TTTTCTCCTTACGCATCTGTGCGGTATTTCACACCGCATATGGTGCACTCTCAGTACAATCTGCTCTGAT
GCCGCATAGTTAAGCCAGCCCCGACACCCGCCAACACCCGCTGACGCGCCCTGACGGGCTTGTCTGCTCC
CGGCATCCGCTTACAGACAAGCTGTGACCTTCTCCGGGAGCTGCATGTGTCAGAGGTTTTCACCGTCATC
ACCGAAACGCGCGAGACAAAAGGGCCTCGTGATACGCCTATTTTTATAGGTTAATGTCATGAGCGGCGTT
GTGACAATTTACCGAACAACTCCGCGGCCGGGAAGCCGATCTCGGCTTGAACGAATTGTTAGGTGGCGGT
ACTT
