>Addgene plasmid #54442 | LI E-F 35S term c1 | addgene partial sequence | sequence record 87555 | M13pUC-Fwd 5'-CCCAGTCACGACGTTGTAAAACG-3'
AGCTCGGTACCTCGATGAAGACTTCAGAGGTCTCACTCAAGGTCACTGGATTTTGGTTTTAGGAATTAGA
AATTTTATTGATAGAAGTATTTTACAAATACAAATACATACTAAGGGTTTCTTATATGCTCAACACATGA
GCGAAACCCTATAAGAACCCTAATTCCCTTATCTGGGAACTACTCACACATTATTCTGGAGAAAAATAGA
GAGAGATAGATTTGTAGAGAGAGACTGGTGATTTTTGCGGACTCTAGCATGGCCGGATTTGAGACCCGTA
AAGTCTTCATCGAATGCATCTAGATATCGGATCCCGGGCCCGTCGACTGCAGAGGCCTGCATGCAAGCTT
GGCGTAATCATGGTCATAGCTGTTTCCTGTGTGAAATTGTTATCCGCTCACAATTCCACACAACATACGA
GCCGGAAGCATAAAGTGTAAAGCCTGGGGTGCCTAATGAGTGAGCTAACTCACATTAATTGCGTTGCGCT
CACTGCCCGCTTTCCAGTCGGGAAACCTGTCGTGCCAGCTGCATTAATGAATCGGCCAACGCGCGGGGAG
AGGCGGTTTGCGTATTGGGCGCTCTTCCGCTTCCTCGCTCACTGACTCGCTGCGCTCGGTCGTTCGGCTG
CGGCGAGCGGTATCAGCTCACTCAAAGGCGGTAATACGGTTATCCACAGAATCAGGGGATAACGCAGGAA
AGAACATGTGAGCAAAAGGCCAGCAAAAGGCCAGGAACCGTAAAAAGGCCGCGTTGCTGGCGTTTTTCCA
TAGGCTCCGCCCCCCTGACGAGCATCACAAAAATCGACGCTCAAGTCAGAGGTGGCGAAACCCGACAGGA
CTATAAAGATACCAGGCGTTTCCCCCTGGAAGCTCCCTCGTGCGCTCTCCTGTTCCGACCCTGCCGCTTA
CCGGATACCTGTCCGCCTTTCTCCCTTCGGGAAGCGTGGCGCTTTCTCATAGCTCACGCTGTAG
