>Addgene plasmid #54442 | LI E-F 35S term c1 | addgene partial sequence | sequence record 87556 | M13pUC-Rev 5'-AGCGGATAACAATTTCACACAGG-3'
AGCTTGCATGCAGGCCTCTGCAGTCGACGGGCCCGGGATCCGATATCTAGATGCATTCGATGAAGACTTT
ACGGGTCTCAAATCCGGCCATGCTAGAGTCCGCAAAAATCACCAGTCTCTCTCTACAAATCTATCTCTCT
CTATTTTTCTCCAGAATAATGTGTGAGTAGTTCCCAGATAAGGGAATTAGGGTTCTTATAGGGTTTCGCT
CATGTGTTGAGCATATAAGAAACCCTTAGTATGTATTTGTATTTGTAAAATACTTCTATCAATAAAATTT
CTAATTCCTAAAACCAAAATCCAGTGACCTTGAGTGAGACCTCTGAAGTCTTCATCGAGGTACCGAGCTC
GAATTCACTGGCCGTCGTTTTACAACGTCGTGACTGGGAAAACCCTGGCGTTACCCAACTTAATCGCCTT
GCAGCACATCCCCCTTTCGCCAGCTGGCGTAATAGCGAAGAGGCCCGCACCGATCGCCCTTCCCAACAGT
TGCGCAGCCTGAATGGCGAATGGCGCCTGATGCGGTATTTTCTCCTTACGCATCTGTGCGGTATTTCACA
CCGCATATGGTGCACTCTCAGTACAATCTGCTCTGATGCCGCATAGTTAAGCCAGCCCCGACACCCGCCA
ACACCCGCTGACGCGCCCTGACGGGCTTGTCTGCTCCCGGCATCCGCTTACAGACAAGCTGTGACCTTCT
CCGGGAGCTGCATGTGTCAGAGGTTTTCACCGTCATCACCGAAACGCGCGAGACAAAAGGGCCTCGTGAT
ACGCCTATTTTTATAGGTTAATGTCATGAGCGGCGTTGTGACAATTTACCGAACAACTCCGCGGCCGGGA
AGCCGATCTCGGCTTGAACGAATTGTTAGGTGGCGGTACTTGGGTCGATATCAAAGTGCATCACTTCTTC
CCGTATGCCCAACTTTGTATAGAGAGCCACTGCGGGATCGTCACCGTAATCTGCTTGCACGTAGATCACA
TAAGCACCAAGCGCGTTGGCCTCATGCTTGAGGA
